LOCUS       Exported 11695 bp ds-DNA circular SYN 13-MAY-2021
DEFINITION  Lentiviral expression of PIK3CA N1068Kfs*5.
ACCESSION   .
VERSION     .
KEYWORDS    pHAGE-PIK3CA-N1068Kfs*5
SOURCE      synthetic DNA construct
  ORGANISM  synthetic DNA construct
REFERENCE   1 (bases 1 to 11695)
  AUTHORS   Ng PK, Li J, Jeong KJ, Shao S, Chen H, Tsang YH, Sengupta S, Wang Z,
            Bhavana VH, Tran R, Soewito S, Minussi DC, Moreno D, Kong K,
            Dogruluk T, Lu H, Gao J, Tokheim C, Zhou DC, Johnson AM, Zeng J, Ip
            CKM, Ju Z, Wester M, Yu S, Li Y, Vellano CP, Schultz N, Karchin R,
            Ding L, Lu Y, Cheung LWT, Chen K, Shaw KR, Meric-Bernstam F, Scott
            KL, Yi S, Sahni N, Liang H, Mills GB
  TITLE     Systematic Functional Annotation of Somatic Mutations in Cancer.
  JOURNAL   Cancer Cell. 2018 Mar 12;33(3):450-462.e10. doi:
            10.1016/j.ccell.2018.01.021.
  PUBMED    29533785
REFERENCE   2 (bases 1 to 11695)
  AUTHORS   .
  TITLE     Direct Submission
  JOURNAL   Exported May 13, 2021 from SnapGene Server 1.1.58
            http://www.snapgene.com
FEATURES             Location/Qualifiers
     source          1..11695
                     /organism="synthetic DNA construct"
                     /mol_type="other DNA"
     LTR             1..634
                     /label=3' LTR
                     /note="3' long terminal repeat (LTR) from HIV-1"
     misc_feature    681..806
                     /label=HIV-1 Psi
                     /note="packaging signal of human immunodeficiency virus
                     type 1"
     misc_feature    1303..1536
                     /label=RRE
                     /note="The Rev response element (RRE) of HIV-1 allows for
                     Rev-dependent mRNA export from the nucleus to the
                     cytoplasm."
     CDS             1721..1765
                     /codon_start=1
                     /product="antigenic peptide corresponding to amino acids
                     655 to 669 of the HIV envelope protein gp41 (Lutje Hulsik
                     et al., 2013)"
                     /label=gp41 peptide
                     /note="recognized by the 2H10 single-chain llama nanobody"
                     /translation="KNEQELLELDKWASL"
     misc_feature    2058..2175
                     /label=cPPT/CTS
                     /note="central polypurine tract and central termination
                     sequence of HIV-1"
     promoter        2223..3401
                     /label=EF-1-alpha promoter
                     /note="strong constitutive promoter for human elongation
                     factor EF-1-alpha"
     intron          2454..3392
                     /label=EF-1-alpha intron A
                     /note="intron upstream of the start codon of human
                     EF-1-alpha"
     primer_bind     3349..3369
                     /label=EF1a-F
                     /note="Human elongation factor-1a promoter, forward primer"
     protein_bind    3421..3445
                     /gene="mutant version of attB"
                     /label=attB1
                     /bound_moiety="BP Clonase(TM)"
                     /note="recombination site for the Gateway(R) BP reaction"
     protein_bind    complement(6655..6679)
                     /gene="mutant version of attB"
                     /label=attB2
                     /bound_moiety="BP Clonase(TM)"
                     /note="recombination site for the Gateway(R) BP reaction"
     promoter        6687..6705
                     /label=T3 promoter
                     /note="promoter for bacteriophage T3 RNA polymerase"
     primer_bind     complement(6730..6749)
                     /label=T7
                     /note="T7 promoter, forward primer"
     promoter        complement(6731..6749)
                     /label=T7 promoter
                     /note="promoter for bacteriophage T7 RNA polymerase"
     protein_bind    complement(6755..6775)
                     /gene="mutant version of attB"
                     /label=attB4
                     /bound_moiety="BP Clonase(TM)"
                     /note="core recombination site for the Gateway(R) BP
                     reaction"
     CDS             6829..6870
                     /codon_start=1
                     /product="epitope tag from simian virus 5"
                     /label=V5 tag
                     /translation="GKPIPNPLLGLDST"
     misc_feature    6891..7458
                     /label=IRES
                     /note="internal ribosome entry site (IRES) of the
                     encephalomyocarditis virus (EMCV)"
     misc_feature    6908..7460
                     /label=IRES
                     /note="internal ribosome entry site (IRES) of the
                     encephalomyocarditis virus (EMCV)"
     primer_bind     complement(7052..7069)
                     /label=IRES reverse
                     /note="IRES internal ribosome entry site, reverse primer.
                     Also called pCDH-rev"
     primer_bind     7279..7298
                     /label=IRES-F
                     /note="IRES internal ribosome entry site, forward primer"
     CDS             7472..8071
                     /codon_start=1
                     /gene="pac from Streptomyces alboniger"
                     /product="puromycin N-acetyltransferase"
                     /label=PuroR
                     /note="confers resistance to puromycin"
                     /translation="MTEYKPTVRLATRDDVPRAVRTLAAAFADYPATRHTVDPDRHIER
                     VTELQELFLTRVGLDIGKVWVADDGAAVAVWTTPESVEAGAVFAEIGPRMAELSGSRLA
                     AQQQMEGLLAPHRPKEPAWFLATVGVSPDHQGKGLGSAVVLPGVEAAERAGVPAFLETS
                     APRNLPFYERLGFTVTADVEVPEGPRTWCMTRKPGA"
     primer_bind     complement(7472..7491)
                     /label=Puro-R
                     /note="Puromycin resistance gene, reverse primer. Also
                     called puro-variant-R"
     primer_bind     7968..7988
                     /label=Puro-F
                     /note="Puromycin resistance gene, forward primer"
     misc_feature    8085..8673
                     /label=WPRE
                     /note="woodchuck hepatitis virus posttranscriptional
                     regulatory element"
     primer_bind     complement(8138..8158)
                     /label=WPRE-R
                     /note="WPRE, reverse primer"
     CDS             complement(8556..8567)
                     /codon_start=1
                     /product="Factor Xa recognition and cleavage site"
                     /label=Factor Xa site
                     /translation="IEGR"
     LTR             8748..8981
                     /label=3' LTR (Delta-U3)
                     /note="self-inactivating 3' long terminal repeat (LTR) from
                     HIV-1"
     primer_bind     complement(9100..9118)
                     /label=pBRforEco
                     /note="pBR322 vectors, upsteam of EcoRI site, forward
                     primer"
     promoter        9186..9290
                     /gene="bla"
                     /label=AmpR promoter
     CDS             9291..10151
                     /codon_start=1
                     /gene="bla"
                     /product="beta-lactamase"
                     /label=AmpR
                     /note="confers resistance to ampicillin, carbenicillin, and
                     related antibiotics"
                     /translation="MSIQHFRVALIPFFAAFCLPVFAHPETLVKVKDAEDQLGARVGYI
                     ELDLNSGKILESFRPEERFPMMSTFKVLLCGAVLSRVDAGQEQLGRRIHYSQNDLVEYS
                     PVTEKHLTDGMTVRELCSAAITMSDNTAANLLLTTIGGPKELTAFLHNMGDHVTRLDRW
                     EPELNEAIPNDERDTTMPVAMATTLRKLLTGELLTLASRQQLIDWMEADKVAGPLLRSA
                     LPAGWFIADKSGAGERGSRGIIAALGPDGKPSRIVVIYTTGSQATMDERNRQIAEIGAS
                     LIKHW"
     primer_bind     complement(9509..9528)
                     /label=Amp-R
                     /note="Ampicillin resistance gene, reverse primer"
     rep_origin      10322..10910
                     /direction=RIGHT
                     /label=ori
                     /note="high-copy-number ColE1/pMB1/pBR322/pUC origin of
                     replication"
     primer_bind     10811..10830
                     /label=pBR322ori-F
                     /note="pBR322 origin, forward primer"
     primer_bind     11064..11081
                     /label=L4440
                     /note="L4440 vector, forward primer"
     primer_bind     11173..11192
                     /label=SV40pro-F
                     /note="SV40 promoter/origin, forward primer"
     protein_bind    11321..11342
                     /label=CAP binding site
                     /bound_moiety="E. coli catabolite activator protein"
                     /note="CAP binding activates transcription in the presence
                     of cAMP."
     promoter        11357..11387
                     /label=lac promoter
                     /note="promoter for the E. coli lac operon"
     protein_bind    11395..11411
                     /label=lac operator
                     /bound_moiety="lac repressor encoded by lacI"
                     /note="The lac repressor binds to the lac operator to
                     inhibit transcription in E. coli. This inhibition can be
                     relieved by adding lactose or
                     isopropyl-beta-D-thiogalactopyranoside (IPTG)."
     primer_bind     11400..11422
                     /label=M13/pUC Reverse
                     /note="In lacZ gene"
     primer_bind     11419..11435
                     /label=M13 rev
                     /note="common sequencing primer, one of multiple similar
                     variants"
     primer_bind     11419..11435
                     /label=M13 Reverse
                     /note="In lacZ gene. Also called M13-rev"
     primer_bind     11485..11504
                     /label=EBV-rev
                     /note="SV40 polyA terminator, reverse primer"
ORIGIN
        1 tggaagggct aattcactcc caaagaagac aagatatcct tgatctgtgg atctaccaca
       61 cacaaggcta cttccctgat tagcagaact acacaccagg gccaggggtc agatatccac
      121 tgacctttgg atggtgctac aagctagtac cagttgagcc agataaggta gaagaggcca
      181 ataaaggaga gaacaccagc ttgttacacc ctgtgagcct gcatgggatg gatgacccgg
      241 agagagaagt gttagagtgg aggtttgaca gccgcctagc atttcatcac gtggcccgag
      301 agctgcatcc ggagtacttc aagaactgct gatatcgagc ttgctacaag ggactttccg
      361 ctggggactt tccagggagg cgtggcctgg gcgggactgg ggagtggcga gccctcagat
      421 cctgcatata agcagctgct ttttgcctgt actgggtctc tctggttaga ccagatctga
      481 gcctgggagc tctctggcta actagggaac ccactgctta agcctcaata aagcttgcct
      541 tgagtgcttc aagtagtgtg tgcccgtctg ttgtgtgact ctggtaacta gagatccctc
      601 agaccctttt agtcagtgtg gaaaatctct agcagtggcg cccgaacagg gacttgaaag
      661 cgaaagggaa accagaggag ctctctcgac gcaggactcg gcttgctgaa gcgcgcacgg
      721 caagaggcga ggggcggcga ctggtgagta cgccaaaaat tttgactagc ggaggctaga
      781 aggagagaga tgggtgcgag agcgtcagta ttaagcgggg gagaattaga tcgcgatggg
      841 aaaaaattcg gttaaggcca gggggaaaga aaaaatataa attaaaacat atagtatggg
      901 caagcaggga gctagaacga ttcgcagtta atcctggcct gttagaaaca tcagaaggct
      961 gtagacaaat actgggacag ctacaaccat cccttcagac aggatcagaa gaacttagat
     1021 cattatataa tacagtagca accctctatt gtgtgcatca aaggatagag ataaaagaca
     1081 ccaaggaagc tttagacaag atagaggaag agcaaaacaa aagtaagacc accgcacagc
     1141 aagcggccgg ccgctgatct tcagacctgg aggaggagat atgagggaca attggagaag
     1201 tgaattatat aaatataaag tagtaaaaat tgaaccatta ggagtagcac ccaccaaggc
     1261 aaagagaaga gtggtgcaga gagaaaaaag agcagtggga ataggagctt tgttccttgg
     1321 gttcttggga gcagcaggaa gcactatggg cgcagcgtca atgacgctga cggtacaggc
     1381 cagacaatta ttgtctggta tagtgcagca gcagaacaat ttgctgaggg ctattgaggc
     1441 gcaacagcat ctgttgcaac tcacagtctg gggcatcaag cagctccagg caagaatcct
     1501 ggctgtggaa agatacctaa aggatcaaca gctcctgggg atttggggtt gctctggaaa
     1561 actcatttgc accactgctg tgccttggaa tgctagttgg agtaataaat ctctggaaca
     1621 gatttggaat cacacgacct ggatggagtg ggacagagaa attaacaatt acacaagctt
     1681 aatacactcc ttaattgaag aatcgcaaaa ccagcaagaa aagaatgaac aagaattatt
     1741 ggaattagat aaatgggcaa gtttgtggaa ttggtttaac ataacaaatt ggctgtggta
     1801 tataaaatta ttcataatga tagtaggagg cttggtaggt ttaagaatag tttttgctgt
     1861 actttctata gtgaatagag ttaggcaggg atattcacca ttatcgtttc agacccacct
     1921 cccaaccccg aggggacccg acaggcccga aggaatagaa gaagaaggtg gagagagaga
     1981 cagagacaga tccattcgat tagtgaacgg atctcgacgg tatcgccgaa ttcacaaatg
     2041 gcagtattca tccacaattt taaaagaaaa ggggggattg gggggtacag tgcaggggaa
     2101 agaatagtag acataatagc aacagacata caaactaaag aattacaaaa acaaattaca
     2161 aaaattcaaa attttcgggt ttattacagg gacagcagag atccagtttg gactagtcgt
     2221 gaggctccgg tgcccgtcag tgggcagagc gcacatcgcc cacagtcccc gagaagttgg
     2281 ggggaggggt cggcaattga accggtgcct agagaaggtg gcgcggggta aactgggaaa
     2341 gtgatgtcgt gtactggctc cgcctttttc ccgagggtgg gggagaaccg tatataagtg
     2401 cagtagtcgc cgtgaacgtt ctttttcgca acgggtttgc cgccagaaca caggtaagtg
     2461 ccgtgtgtgg ttcccgcggg cctggcctct ttacgggtta tggcccttgc gtgccttgaa
     2521 ttacttccac ctggctgcag tacgtgattc ttgatcccga gcttcgggtt ggaagtgggt
     2581 gggagagttc gaggccttgc gcttaaggag ccccttcgcc tcgtgcttga gttgaggcct
     2641 ggcctgggcg ctggggccgc cgcgtgcgaa tctggtggca ccttcgcgcc tgtctcgctg
     2701 ctttcgataa gtctctagcc atttaaaatt tttgatgacc tgctgcgacg ctttttttct
     2761 ggcaagatag tcttgtaaat gcgggccaag atctgcacac tggtatttcg gtttttgggg
     2821 ccgcgggcgg cgacggggcc cgtgcgtccc agcgcacatg ttcggcgagg cggggcctgc
     2881 gagcgcggcc accgagaatc ggacgggggt agtctcaagc tggccggcct gctctggtgc
     2941 ctggcctcgc gccgccgtgt atcgccccgc cctgggcggc aaggctggcc cggtcggcac
     3001 cagttgcgtg agcggaaaga tggccgcttc ccggccctgc tgcagggagc tcaaaatgga
     3061 ggacgcggcg ctcgggagag cgggcgggtg agtcacccac acaaaggaaa agggcctttc
     3121 cgtcctcagc cgtcgcttca tgtgactcca cggagtaccg ggcgccgtcc aggcacctcg
     3181 attagttctc gagcttttgg agtacgtcgt ctttaggttg gggggagggg ttttatgcga
     3241 tggagtttcc ccacactgag tgggtggaga ctgaagttag gccagcttgg cacttgatgt
     3301 aattctcctt ggaatttgcc ctttttgagt ttggatcttg gttcattctc aagcctcaga
     3361 cagtggttca aagttttttt cttccatttc aggtgtcgtg aagcggccct gcagatatca
     3421 acaagtttgt acaaaaaagc aggcaccatg cctccaagac catcatcagg tgaactgtgg
     3481 ggcatccact tgatgccccc aagaatccta gtagaatgtt tactaccaaa tggaatgata
     3541 gtgactttag aatgcctccg tgaggctaca ttaataacca taaagcatga actatttaaa
     3601 gaagcaagaa aataccccct ccatcaactt cttcaagatg aatcttctta cattttcgta
     3661 agtgttactc aagaagcaga aagggaagaa ttttttgatg aaacaagacg actttgtgac
     3721 cttcggcttt ttcaaccctt tttaaaagta attgaaccag taggcaaccg tgaagaaaag
     3781 atcctcaatc gagaaattgg ttttgctatc ggcatgccag tgtgtgaatt tgatatggtt
     3841 aaagatccag aagtacagga cttccgaaga aatattctga acgtttgtaa agaagctgtg
     3901 gatcttaggg acctcaattc acctcatagt agagcaatgt atgtctatcc tccaaatgta
     3961 gaatcttcac cagaattgcc aaagcacata tataataaat tagataaagg gcaaataata
     4021 gtggtgatct gggtaatagt ttctccaaat aatgacaagc agaagtatac tctgaaaatc
     4081 aaccatgact gtgtaccaga acaagtaatt gctgaagcaa tcaggaaaaa aactcgaagt
     4141 atgttgctat cctctgaaca actaaaactc tgtgttttag aatatcaggg caagtatatt
     4201 ttaaaagtgt gtggatgtga tgaatacttc ctagaaaaat atcctctgag tcagtataag
     4261 tatataagaa gctgtataat gcttgggagg atgcccaatt tgatgttgat ggctaaagaa
     4321 agcctttatt ctcaactgcc aatggactgt tttacaatgc catcttattc cagacgcatt
     4381 tccacagcta caccatatat gaatggagaa acatctacaa aatccctttg ggttataaat
     4441 agtgcactca gaataaaaat tctttgtgca acctacgtga atgtaaatat tcgagacatt
     4501 gataagatct atgttcgaac aggtatctac catggaggag aacccttatg tgacaatgtg
     4561 aacactcaaa gagtaccttg ttccaatccc aggtggaatg aatggctgaa ttatgatata
     4621 tacattcctg atcttcctcg tgctgctcga ctttgccttt ccatttgctc tgttaaaggc
     4681 cgaaagggtg ctaaagagga acactgtcca ttggcatggg gaaatataaa cttgtttgat
     4741 tacacagaca ctctagtatc tggaaaaatg gctttgaatc tttggccagt acctcatgga
     4801 ttagaagatt tgctgaaccc tattggtgtt actggatcaa atccaaataa agaaactcca
     4861 tgcttagagt tggagtttga ctggttcagc agtgtggtaa agttcccaga tatgtcagtg
     4921 attgaagagc atgccaattg gtctgtatcc cgagaagcag gatttagcta ttcccacgca
     4981 ggactgagta acagactagc tagagacaat gaattaaggg aaaatgacaa agaacagctc
     5041 aaagcaattt ctacacgaga tcctctctct gaaatcactg agcaggagaa agattttcta
     5101 tggagtcaca gacactattg tgtaactatc cccgaaattc tacccaaatt gcttctgtct
     5161 gttaaatgga attctagaga tgaagtagcc cagatgtatt gcttggtaaa agattggcct
     5221 ccaatcaaac ctgaacaggc tatggaactt ctggactgta attacccaga tcctatggtt
     5281 cgaggttttg ctgttcggtg cttggaaaaa tatttaacag atgacaaact ttctcagtat
     5341 ttaattcagc tagtacaggt cctaaaatat gaacaatatt tggataactt gcttgtgaga
     5401 tttttactga agaaagcatt gactaatcaa aggattgggc actttttctt ttggcattta
     5461 aaatctgaga tgcacaataa aacagttagc cagaggtttg gcctgctttt ggagtcctat
     5521 tgtcgtgcat gtgggatgta tttgaagcac ctgaataggc aagtcgaggc aatggaaaag
     5581 ctcattaact taactgacat tctcaaacag gagaagaagg atgaaacaca aaaggtacag
     5641 atgaagtttt tagttgagca aatgaggcga ccagatttca tggatgctct acagggcttt
     5701 ctgtctcctc taaaccctgc tcatcaacta ggaaacctca ggcttgaaga gtgtcgaatt
     5761 atgtcctctg caaaaaggcc actgtggttg aattgggaga acccagacat catgtcagag
     5821 ttactgtttc agaacaatga gatcatcttt aaaaatgggg atgatttacg gcaagatatg
     5881 ctaacacttc aaattattcg tattatggaa aatatctggc aaaatcaagg tcttgatctt
     5941 cgaatgttac cttatggttg tctgtcaatc ggtgactgtg tgggacttat tgaggtggtg
     6001 cgaaattctc acactattat gcaaattcag tgcaaaggcg gcttgaaagg tgcactgcag
     6061 ttcaacagcc acacactaca tcagtggctc aaagacaaga acaaaggaga aatatatgat
     6121 gcagccattg acctgtttac acgttcatgt gctggatact gtgtagctac cttcattttg
     6181 ggaattggag atcgtcacaa tagtaacatc atggtgaaag acgatggaca actgtttcat
     6241 atagattttg gacacttttt ggatcacaag aagaaaaaat ttggttataa acgagaacgt
     6301 gtgccatttg ttttgacaca ggatttctta atagtgatta gtaaaggagc ccaagaatgc
     6361 acaaagacaa gagaatttga gaggtttcag gagatgtgtt acaaggctta tctagctatt
     6421 cgacagcatg ccaatctctt cataaatctt ttctcaatga tgcttggctc tggaatgcca
     6481 gaactacaat cttttgatga cattgcatac attcgaaaga ccctagcctt agataaaact
     6541 gagcaagagg ctttggagta tttcatgaaa caaatgaatg atgcacatca tggtggctgg
     6601 acaacaaaaa tggattggat cttccacaca attaaacagc atgcattgaa actgacccaa
     6661 ctttcttgta caaagtggtg atatccaatt aaccctcact aaaggaaaga attagtatga
     6721 tagatgagac cctatagtga gtcgtattac cacccaactt ttctatacaa agtggttgat
     6781 atccagcaca gtggcggccg ctcgagtcta gagggcccgc ggttcgaagg taagcctatc
     6841 cctaaccctc tcctcggtct cgattctacg cgtaccggtt agtaatgaga tccctccccc
     6901 ccccctaacg ttactggccg aagccgcttg gaataaggcc ggtgtgcgtt tgtctatatg
     6961 ttattttcca ccatattgcc gtcttttggc aatgtgaggg cccggaaacc tggccctgtc
     7021 ttcttgacga gcattcctag gggtctttcc cctctcgcca aaggaatgca aggtctgttg
     7081 aatgtcgtga aggaagcagt tcctctggaa gcttcttgaa gacaaacaac gtctgtagcg
     7141 accctttgca ggcagcggaa ccccccacct ggcgacaggt gcctctgcgg ccaaaagcca
     7201 cgtgtataag atacacctgc aaaggcggca caaccccagt gccacgttgt gagttggata
     7261 gttgtggaaa gagtcaaatg gctctcctca agcgtattca acaaggggct gaaggatgcc
     7321 cagaaggtac cccattgtat gggatctgat ctggggcctc ggtgcacatg ctttacatgt
     7381 gtttagtcga ggttaaaaaa acgtctaggc cccccgaacc acggggacgt ggttttcctt
     7441 tgaaaaacac gatgataata tggccacaca tatgaccgag tacaagccca cggtgcgcct
     7501 cgccacccgc gacgacgtcc ccagggccgt acgcaccctc gccgccgcgt tcgccgacta
     7561 ccccgccacg cgccacaccg tcgatccgga ccgccacatc gagcgggtca ccgagctgca
     7621 agaactcttc ctcacgcgcg tcgggctcga catcggcaag gtgtgggtcg cggacgacgg
     7681 cgccgcggtg gcggtctgga ccacgccgga gagcgtcgaa gcgggggcgg tgttcgccga
     7741 gatcggcccg cgcatggccg agttgagcgg ttcccggctg gccgcgcagc aacagatgga
     7801 aggcctcctg gcgccgcacc ggcccaagga gcccgcgtgg ttcctggcca ccgtcggcgt
     7861 ctcgcccgac caccagggca agggtctggg cagcgccgtc gtgctccccg gagtggaggc
     7921 ggccgagcgc gccggggtgc ccgccttcct ggagacctcc gcgccccgca acctcccctt
     7981 ctacgagcgg ctcggcttca ccgtcaccgc cgacgtcgag gtgcccgaag gaccgcgcac
     8041 ctggtgcatg acccgcaagc ccggtgccta aatcgataga tcctaatcaa cctctggatt
     8101 acaaaatttg tgaaagattg actggtattc ttaactatgt tgctcctttt acgctatgtg
     8161 gatacgctgc tttaatgcct ttgtatcatg ctattgcttc ccgtatggct ttcattttct
     8221 cctccttgta taaatcctgg ttgctgtctc tttatgagga gttgtggccc gttgtcaggc
     8281 aacgtggcgt ggtgtgcact gtgtttgctg acgcaacccc cactggttgg ggcattgcca
     8341 ccacctgtca gctcctttcc gggactttcg ctttccccct ccctattgcc acggcggaac
     8401 tcatcgccgc ctgccttgcc cgctgctgga caggggctcg gctgttgggc actgacaatt
     8461 ccgtggtgtt gtcggggaaa tcatcgtcct ttccttggct gctcgcctgt gttgccacct
     8521 ggattctgcg cgggacgtcc ttctgctacg tcccttcggc cctcaatcca gcggaccttc
     8581 cttcccgcgg cctgctgccg gctctgcggc ctcttccgcg tcttcgcctt cgccctcaga
     8641 cgagtcggat ctccctttgg gccgcctccc cgcctgagat cctttaagac caatgactta
     8701 caaggcagct gtagatctta gccacttttt aaaagaaaag gggggactgg aagggctaat
     8761 tcactcccaa cgaagacaag atctgctttt tgcttgtact gggtctctct ggttagacca
     8821 gatctgagcc tgggagctct ctggctaact agggaaccca ctgcttaagc ctcaataaag
     8881 cttgccttga gtgcttcaag tagtgtgtgc ccgtctgttg tgtgactctg gtaactagag
     8941 atccctcaga cccttttagt cagtgtggaa aatctctagc agtagtagtt catgtcatct
     9001 tattattcag tatttataac ttgcaaagaa atgaatatca gagagtgaga ggcccgggtt
     9061 aattaaggaa agggctagat cattcttgaa gacgaaaggg cctcgtgata cgcctatttt
     9121 tataggttaa tgtcatgata ataatggttt cttagacgtc aggtggcact tttcggggaa
     9181 atgtgcgcgg aacccctatt tgtttatttt tctaaataca ttcaaatatg tatccgctca
     9241 tgagacaata accctgataa atgcttcaat aatattgaaa aaggaagagt atgagtattc
     9301 aacatttccg tgtcgccctt attccctttt ttgcggcatt ttgccttcct gtttttgctc
     9361 acccagaaac gctggtgaaa gtaaaagatg ctgaagatca gttgggtgca cgagtgggtt
     9421 acatcgaact ggatctcaac agcggtaaga tccttgagag ttttcgcccc gaagaacgtt
     9481 ttccaatgat gagcactttt aaagttctgc tatgtggcgc ggtattatcc cgtgttgacg
     9541 ccgggcaaga gcaactcggt cgccgcatac actattctca gaatgacttg gttgagtact
     9601 caccagtcac agaaaagcat cttacggatg gcatgacagt aagagaatta tgcagtgctg
     9661 ccataaccat gagtgataac actgcggcca acttacttct gacaacgatc ggaggaccga
     9721 aggagctaac cgcttttttg cacaacatgg gggatcatgt aactcgcctt gatcgttggg
     9781 aaccggagct gaatgaagcc ataccaaacg acgagcgtga caccacgatg cctgtagcaa
     9841 tggcaacaac gttgcgcaaa ctattaactg gcgaactact tactctagct tcccggcaac
     9901 aattaataga ctggatggag gcggataaag ttgcaggacc acttctgcgc tcggcccttc
     9961 cggctggctg gtttattgct gataaatctg gagccggtga gcgtgggtct cgcggtatca
    10021 ttgcagcact ggggccagat ggtaagccct cccgtatcgt agttatctac acgacgggga
    10081 gtcaggcaac tatggatgaa cgaaatagac agatcgctga gataggtgcc tcactgatta
    10141 agcattggta actgtcagac caagtttact catatatact ttagattgat ttaaaacttc
    10201 atttttaatt taaaaggatc taggtgaaga tcctttttga taatctcatg accaaaatcc
    10261 cttaacgtga gttttcgttc cactgagcgt cagaccccgt agaaaagatc aaaggatctt
    10321 cttgagatcc tttttttctg cgcgtaatct gctgcttgca aacaaaaaaa ccaccgctac
    10381 cagcggtggt ttgtttgccg gatcaagagc taccaactct ttttccgaag gtaactggct
    10441 tcagcagagc gcagatacca aatactgttc ttctagtgta gccgtagtta ggccaccact
    10501 tcaagaactc tgtagcaccg cctacatacc tcgctctgct aatcctgtta ccagtggctg
    10561 ctgccagtgg cgataagtcg tgtcttaccg ggttggactc aagacgatag ttaccggata
    10621 aggcgcagcg gtcgggctga acggggggtt cgtgcacaca gcccagcttg gagcgaacga
    10681 cctacaccga actgagatac ctacagcgtg agctatgaga aagcgccacg cttcccgaag
    10741 ggagaaaggc ggacaggtat ccggtaagcg gcagggtcgg aacaggagag cgcacgaggg
    10801 agcttccagg gggaaacgcc tggtatcttt atagtcctgt cgggtttcgc cacctctgac
    10861 ttgagcgtcg atttttgtga tgctcgtcag gggggcggag cctatggaaa aacgccagca
    10921 acgcggcctt tttacggttc ctggcctttt gctggccttt tgctcacatg ttctttcctg
    10981 cgttatcccc tgattctgtg gataaccgta ttaccgcctt tgagtgagct gataccgctc
    11041 gccgcagccg aacgaccgag cgcagcgagt cagtgagcga ggaagcggaa gagcgcccaa
    11101 tacgcaaacc gcctctcccc gcgcgttggc cgattcatta atgcagcaag ctcatggctg
    11161 actaattttt tttatttatg cagaggccga ggccgcctcg gcctctgagc tattccagaa
    11221 gtagtgagga ggcttttttg gaggcctagg cttttgcaaa aagctccccg tggcacgaca
    11281 ggtttcccga ctggaaagcg ggcagtgagc gcaacgcaat taatgtgagt tagctcactc
    11341 attaggcacc ccaggcttta cactttatgc ttccggctcg tatgttgtgt ggaattgtga
    11401 gcggataaca atttcacaca ggaaacagct atgacatgat tacgaatttc acaaataaag
    11461 catttttttc actgcattct agttgtggtt tgtccaaact catcaatgta tcttatcatg
    11521 tctggatcaa ctggataact caagctaacc aaaatcatcc caaacttccc accccatacc
    11581 ctattaccac tgccaattac ctgtggtttc atttactcta aacctgtgat tcctctgaat
    11641 tattttcatt ttaaagaaat tgtatttgtt aaatatgtac tacaaactta gtagt
//
