[The description below was written by a language model from this plasmid's Addgene catalogue record and the feature table of its GenBank file.]
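Description:
pHAGE-PIK3CA-N1068Kfs*5 is an 11.7 kb HIV-1-derived lentiviral expression plasmid built on the pHAGE backbone and carrying a mutant allele of human PIK3CA, which encodes the p110-alpha catalytic subunit of PI3-kinase. In bacteria it is maintained through a high-copy ColE1/pUC-type origin and selected with ampicillin via the bla gene. The viral portion contains a full-length LTR at the upstream end (labelled as a 3' LTR by the automated annotation, though it occupies the 5' position), the Psi packaging signal, the Rev response element for Rev-dependent nuclear export of the genomic RNA, the cPPT/CTS element, a WPRE to boost transcript expression, and a U3-deleted downstream LTR that makes the integrated provirus self-inactivating.

The payload sits between attB1 and attB2 sites left by Gateway recombination. The insert itself is not annotated as a feature, but the roughly 3.2 kb interval between these sites is consistent with the PIK3CA open reading frame. Transcription is driven by the constitutive human EF-1-alpha promoter with its first intron. The N1068Kfs*5 change is a frameshift near the C-terminus that replaces the asparagine at position 1068 with lysine and terminates the protein a few codons later. A V5 epitope tag is annotated downstream of the attB sites, but the record does not state whether it is fused in frame to the insert. An EMCV IRES then directs translation of puromycin N-acetyltransferase from the same transcript, so transduced mammalian cells can be selected with puromycin. The construct comes from a large-scale effort to functionally annotate somatic cancer mutations and is intended for stable lentiviral expression of this PIK3CA variant.
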