Addgene plasmid #116515: pHAGE-PIK3CA-N1068Kfs*5
Purpose: Lentiviral expression of PIK3CA N1068Kfs*5
Depositing lab: Gordon Mills & Kenneth Scott. Depositing organization: Baylor College of Medicine. Publication: Systematic Functional Annotation of Somatic Mutations in Cancer. Ng PK, Li J, Jeong KJ, Shao S, Chen H, Tsang YH, Sengupta S, Wang Z, Bhavana VH, Tran R, Soewito S, Minussi DC, Moreno D, Kong K, Dogruluk T, Lu H, Gao J, Tokheim C, Zhou DC, Johnson AM, Zeng J, Ip CKM, Ju Z, Wester M, Yu S, Li Y, Vellano CP, Schultz N, Karchin R, Ding L, Lu Y, Cheung LWT, Chen K, Shaw KR, Meric-Bernstam F, Scott KL, Yi S, Sahni N, Liang H, Mills GB. Cancer Cell. 2018 Mar 12;33(3):450-462.e10. doi: 10.1016/j.ccell.2018.01.021. PubMed 29533785.
Backbone
  Vector backbone: pHAGE
  Vector type: Lentiviral
Growth in bacteria
  Bacterial resistance: Ampicillin, 100 μg/mL
  Growth temperature: 37°C
  Growth strain: Stbl3
  Copy number: High Copy
Gene/Insert
  Gene/Insert name: PIK3CA
  Species: H. sapiens (human)
  Mutation: N1068Kfs*5
  Entrez Gene: PIK3CA (a.k.a. CCM4, CLAPO, CLOVE, CWS5, HMH, MCAP, MCM, MCMTC, PI3K, PI3K-alpha, p110-alpha)
  Cloning method: Gateway Cloning
Terms and licenses: Academic/Nonprofit Terms; Industry Terms: Not Available to Industry
How to cite: pHAGE-PIK3CA-N1068Kfs*5 was a gift from Gordon Mills & Kenneth Scott (Addgene plasmid # 116515 ; http://n2t.net/addgene:116515 ; RRID:Addgene_116515)
