>Addgene plasmid #116515 | pHAGE-PIK3CA-N1068Kfs*5 | depositor partial sequence | sequence record 219389 | insert
ATGCCTCCACGACCATCATCAGGTGAACTGTGGGGCATCCACTTGATGCCCCCAAGAATCCTAGTAGAAT
GTTTACTACCAAATGGAATGATAGTGACTTTAGAATGCCTCCGTGAGGCTACATTAATAACCATAAAGCA
TGAACTATTTAAAGAAGCAAGAAAATACCCCCTCCATCAACTTCTTCAAGATGAATCTTCTTACATTTTC
GTAAGTGTTACTCAAGAAGCAGAAAGGGAAGAATTTTTTGATGAAACAAGACGACTTTGTGACCTTCGGC
TTTTTCAACCCTTTTTAAAAGTAATTGAACCAGTAGGCAACCGTGAAGAAAAGATCCTCAATCGAGAAAT
TGGTTTTGCTATCGGCATGCCAGTGTGTGAATTTGATATGGTTAAAGATCCAGAAGTACAGGACTTCCGA
AGAAATATTCTGAACGTTTGTAAAGAAGCTGTGGATCTTAGGGACCTCAATTCACCTCATAGTAGAGCAA
TGTATGTCTATCCTCCAAATGTAGAATCTTCACCAGAATTGCCAAAGCACATATATAATAAATTAGATAA
AGGGCAAATAATAGTGGTGATCTGGGTAATAGTTTCTCCAAATAATGACAAGCAGAAGTATACTCTGAAA
ATCAACCATGACTGTGTACCAGAACAAGTAATTGCTGAAGCAATCAGGAAAAAAACTCGAAGTATGTTGC
TATCCTCTGAACAACTAAAACTCTGTGTTTTAGAATATCAGGGCAAGTATATTTTAAAAGTGTGTGGATG
TGATGAATACTTCCTAGAAAAATATCCTCTGAGTCAGTATAAGTATATAAGAAGCTGTATAATGCTTGGG
AGGATGCCCAATTTGATGTTGATGGCTAAAGAAAGCCTTTATTCTCAACTGCCAATGGACTGTTTTACAA
TGCCATCTTATTCCAGACGCATTTCCACAGCTACACCATATATGAATGGAGAAACATCTACAAAATCCCT
TTGGGTTATAAATAGTGCACTCAGAATAAAAATTCTTTGTGCAACCTACGTGAATGTAAATATTCGAGAC
ATTGATAAGATCTATGTTCGAACAGGTATCTACCATGGAGGAGAACCCTTATGTGACAATGTGAACACTC
AAAGAGTACCTTGTTCCAATCCCAGGTGGAATGAATGGCTGAATTATGATATATACATTCCTGATCTTCC
TCGTGCTGCTCGACTTTGCCTTTCCATTTGCTCTGTTAAAGGCCGAAAGGGTGCTAAAGAGGAACACTGT
CCATTGGCATGGGGAAATATAAACTTGTTTGATTACACAGACACTCTAGTATCTGGAAAAATGGCTTTGA
ATCTTTGGCCAGTACCTCATGGATTAGAAGATTTGCTGAACCCTATTGGTGTTACTGGATCAAATCCAAA
TAAAGAAACTCCATGCTTAGAGTTGGAGTTTGACTGGTTCAGCAGTGTGGTAAAGTTCCCAGATATGTCA
GTGATTGAAGAGCATGCCAATTGGTCTGTATCCCGAGAAGCAGGATTTAGCTATTCCCACGCAGGACTGA
GTAACAGACTAGCTAGAGACAATGAATTAAGGGAAAATGACAAAGAACAGCTCAAAGCAATTTCTACACG
AGATCCTCTCTCTGAAATCACTGAGCAGGAGAAAGATTTTCTATGGAGTCACAGACACTATTGTGTAACT
ATCCCCGAAATTCTACCCAAATTGCTTCTGTCTGTTAAATGGAATTCTAGAGATGAAGTAGCCCAGATGT
ATTGCTTGGTAAAAGATTGGCCTCCAATCAAACCTGAACAGGCTATGGAACTTCTGGACTGTAATTACCC
AGATCCTATGGTTCGAGGTTTTGCTGTTCGGTGCTTGGAAAAATATTTAACAGATGACAAACTTTCTCAG
TATTTAATTCAGCTAGTACAGGTCCTAAAATATGAACAATATTTGGATAACTTGCTTGTGAGATTTTTAC
TGAAGAAAGCATTGACTAATCAAAGGATTGGGCACTTTTTCTTTTGGCATTTAAAATCTGAGATGCACAA
TAAAACAGTTAGCCAGAGGTTTGGCCTGCTTTTGGAGTCCTATTGTCGTGCATGTGGGATGTATTTGAAG
CACCTGAATAGGCAAGTCGAGGCAATGGAAAAGCTCATTAACTTAACTGACATTCTCAAACAGGAGAAGA
AGGATGAAACACAAAAGGTACAGATGAAGTTTTTAGTTGAGCAAATGAGGCGACCAGATTTCATGGATGC
TCTACAGGGCTTTCTGTCTCCTCTAAACCCTGCTCATCAACTAGGAAACCTCAGGCTTGAAGAGTGTCGA
ATTATGTCCTCTGCAAAAAGGCCACTGTGGTTGAATTGGGAGAACCCAGACATCATGTCAGAGTTACTGT
TTCAGAACAATGAGATCATCTTTAAAAATGGGGATGATTTACGGCAAGATATGCTAACACTTCAAATTAT
TCGTATTATGGAAAATATCTGGCAAAATCAAGGTCTTGATCTTCGAATGTTACCTTATGGTTGTCTGTCA
ATCGGTGACTGTGTGGGACTTATTGAGGTGGTGCGAAATTCTCACACTATTATGCAAATTCAGTGCAAAG
GCGGCTTGAAAGGTGCACTGCAGTTCAACAGCCACACACTACATCAGTGGCTCAAAGACAAGAACAAAGG
AGAAATATATGATGCAGCCATTGACCTGTTTACACGTTCATGTGCTGGATACTGTGTAGCTACCTTCATT
TTGGGAATTGGAGATCGTCACAATAGTAACATCATGGTGAAAGACGATGGACAACTGTTTCATATAGATT
TTGGACACTTTTTGGATCACAAGAAGAAAAAATTTGGTTATAAACGAGAACGTGTGCCATTTGTTTTGAC
ACAGGATTTCTTAATAGTGATTAGTAAAGGAGCCCAAGAATGCACAAAGACAAGAGAATTTGAGAGGTTT
CAGGAGATGTGTTACAAGGCTTATCTAGCTATTCGACAGCATGCCAATCTCTTCATAAATCTTTTCTCAA
TGATGCTTGGCTCTGGAATGCCAGAACTACAATCTTTTGATGACATTGCATACATTCGAAAGACCCTAGC
CTTAGATAAAACTGAGCAAGAGGCTTTGGAGTATTTCATGAAACAAATGAATGATGCACATCATGGTGGC
TGGACAACAAAAATGGATTGGATCTTCCACACAATTAAACAGCATGCATTGAAACTGA
